Addgene plasmid #125953: 108_pAAV-ProC18-CatCh-GFP-WPRE
Purpose: Targeting expression to neuronal and glial cell types in mice, non-human primates, and human retina
Depositing lab: Botond Roska. Depositing organization: Friedrich Miescher Institute for Biomedical Research. Publication: Targeting neuronal and glial cell types with synthetic promoter AAVs in mice, non-human primates and humans. Juttner J, Szabo A, Gross-Scherf B, Morikawa RK, Rompani SB, Hantz P, Szikra T, Esposti F, Cowan CS, Bharioke A, Patino-Alvarez CP, Keles O, Kusnyerik A, Azoulay T, Hartl D, Krebs AR, Schubeler D, Hajdu RI, Lukats A, Nemeth J, Nagy ZZ, Wu KC, Wu RH, Xiang L, Fang XL, Jin ZB, Goldblum D, Hasler PW, Scholl HPN, Krol J, Roska B. Nat Neurosci. 2019 Jul 8. pii: 10.1038/s41593-019-0431-2. doi: 10.1038/s41593-019-0431-2. PubMed 31285614.
Backbone
  Vector backbone: pAAV
  Vector type: AAV
Growth in bacteria
  Bacterial resistance: Ampicillin, 100 μg/mL
  Growth temperature: 37°C
  Growth strain: NEB Stable
  Copy number: High Copy
Gene/Insert
  Gene/Insert name: CatCh-GFP (alt name: ChR2(L132C)-EGFP)
  Species: Synthetic
  Promoter: ProC18
  Cloning method: Restriction Enzyme; 5′ cloning site Unknown (unknown if destroyed); 3′ cloning site Unknown (unknown if destroyed)
Terms and licenses: Academic/Nonprofit Terms; Industry Terms: Not Available to Industry
Depositor comments: Please visit https://www.biorxiv.org/content/early/2018/10/04/434720.full.pdf for BioRxiv preprint
How to cite: 108_pAAV-ProC18-CatCh-GFP-WPRE was a gift from Botond Roska (Addgene plasmid # 125953 ; http://n2t.net/addgene:125953 ; RRID:Addgene_125953)
