[The description below was written by a language model from this plasmid's Addgene catalogue record, the feature table of its GenBank file and pLannotate feature annotations shown in this document.]
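Description:
108_pAAV-ProC18-CatCh-GFP-WPRE is a 6.4 kb AAV transfer plasmid built on a pAAV backbone, designed for packaging a recombinant adeno-associated virus genome that expresses an optogenetic actuator under a synthetic cell-type-targeting promoter. In bacteria it is maintained as a high-copy plasmid through a ColE1/pUC-type origin and selected with ampicillin via the beta-lactamase gene. An f1 phage origin is also present in the backbone. The two AAV2 inverted terminal repeats flank the expression cassette and supply the cis signals needed for replication and encapsidation of the intervening DNA when rep, cap and helper functions are provided in trans.

Between the ITRs, the catalogue entry names ProC18 as the promoter. This synthetic element is not annotated as such in either feature table, but the unannotated stretch downstream of the left ITR is followed by an SV40 early promoter segment (with its embedded SV40 origin) lying immediately upstream of the coding region. That segment may act as the minimal promoter portion of the synthetic promoter, although the record does not say so. A Kozak consensus precedes the open reading frame for CatCh, the L132C variant of the blue-light-gated cation channel channelrhodopsin-2 from Chlamydomonas reinhardtii. CatCh is followed directly by EGFP, consistent with the fusion named in the record, so that expressing cells can be both light-activated and visualised by fluorescence. A WPRE enhances post-transcriptional expression, and a human growth hormone polyadenylation signal terminates the transcript. The two feature tables agree on content and differ only in their numbering start point.

The stated purpose is targeting expression to neuronal and glial cell types in the retina of mice, non-human primates and humans. The record does not state which cell population ProC18 targets.
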