LOCUS       Exported 6441 bp ds-DNA circular SYN 13-MAY-2021
DEFINITION  Targeting expression to neuronal and glial cell types in mice,
            non-human primates, and human retina.
ACCESSION   .
VERSION     .
KEYWORDS    108_pAAV-ProC18-CatCh-GFP-WPRE
SOURCE      synthetic DNA construct
  ORGANISM  synthetic DNA construct
REFERENCE   1 (bases 1 to 6441)
  AUTHORS   Juttner J, Szabo A, Gross-Scherf B, Morikawa RK, Rompani SB, Hantz
            P, Szikra T, Esposti F, Cowan CS, Bharioke A, Patino-Alvarez CP,
            Keles O, Kusnyerik A, Azoulay T, Hartl D, Krebs AR, Schubeler D,
            Hajdu RI, Lukats A, Nemeth J, Nagy ZZ, Wu KC, Wu RH, Xiang L, Fang
            XL, Jin ZB, Goldblum D, Hasler PW, Scholl HPN, Krol J, Roska B
  TITLE     Targeting neuronal and glial cell types with synthetic promoter AAVs
            in mice, non-human primates and humans.
  JOURNAL   Nat Neurosci. 2019 Jul 8. pii: 10.1038/s41593-019-0431-2. doi:
            10.1038/s41593-019-0431-2.
  PUBMED    31285614
REFERENCE   2 (bases 1 to 6441)
  AUTHORS   .
  TITLE     Direct Submission
  JOURNAL   Exported May 13, 2021 from SnapGene Server 1.1.58
            http://www.snapgene.com
FEATURES             Location/Qualifiers
     source          1..6441
                     /organism="synthetic DNA construct"
                     /mol_type="other DNA"
     repeat_region   1..130
                     /label=AAV2 ITR (alternate)
                     /note="Functional equivalent of wild-type AAV2 ITR"
     promoter        682..878
                     /label=SV40 promoter
                     /note="SV40 early promoter"
     rep_origin      729..864
                     /label=SV40 ori
                     /note="SV40 origin of replication"
     primer_bind     791..810
                     /label=SV40pro-F
                     /note="SV40 promoter/origin, forward primer"
     regulatory      885..894
                     /regulatory_class="other"
                     /note="vertebrate consensus sequence for strong initiation
                     of translation (Kozak, 1987)"
     CDS             891..1814
                     /codon_start=1
                     /product="N-terminal fragment of channelrhodopsin-2 from
                     the alga Chlamydomonas reinhardtii (Nagel et al., 2003)"
                     /label=ChR2
                     /note="blue light-activated cation channel"
                     /translation="MDYGGALSAVGRELLFVTNPVVVNGSVLVPEDQCYCAGWIESRGT
                     NGAQTASNVLQWLAAGFSILLLMFYAYQTWKSTCGWEEIYVCAIEMVKVILEFFFEFKN
                     PSMLYLATGHRVQWLRYAEWLLTCPVICIHLSNLTGLSNDYSRRTMGLLVSDIGTIVWG
                     ATSAMATGYVKVIFFCLGLCYGANTFFHAAKAYIEGYHTVPKGRCRQVVTGMAWLFFVS
                     WGMFPILFILGPEGFGVLSVYGSTVGHTIIDLMSKNCWGLLGHYLRVLIHEHILIHGDI
                     RKTTKLNIGGTEIEVETLVEDEAEAGA"
     CDS             1821..2537
                     /codon_start=1
                     /product="enhanced GFP"
                     /label=EGFP
                     /translation="MVSKGEELFTGVVPILVELDGDVNGHKFSVSGEGEGDATYGKLTL
                     KFICTTGKLPVPWPTLVTTLTYGVQCFSRYPDHMKQHDFFKSAMPEGYVQERTIFFKDD
                     GNYKTRAEVKFEGDTLVNRIELKGIDFKEDGNILGHKLEYNYNSHNVYIMADKQKNGIK
                     VNFKIRHNIEDGSVQLADHYQQNTPIGDGPVLLPDNHYLSTQSALSKDPNEKRDHMVLL
                     EFVTAAGITLGMDELYK"
     primer_bind     complement(1866..1887)
                     /label=EGFP-N
                     /note="EGFP, reverse primer"
     primer_bind     complement(2127..2146)
                     /label=EXFP-R
                     /note="For distinguishing EGFP variants, reverse primer"
     primer_bind     2474..2495
                     /label=EGFP-C
                     /note="EGFP, forward primer"
     misc_feature    2568..3156
                     /label=WPRE
                     /note="woodchuck hepatitis virus posttranscriptional
                     regulatory element"
     primer_bind     complement(2621..2641)
                     /label=WPRE-R
                     /note="WPRE, reverse primer"
     CDS             complement(3039..3050)
                     /codon_start=1
                     /product="Factor Xa recognition and cleavage site"
                     /label=Factor Xa site
                     /translation="IEGR"
     polyA_signal    3188..3664
                     /label=hGH poly(A) signal
                     /note="human growth hormone polyadenylation signal"
     primer_bind     complement(3387..3406)
                     /label=hGH-PA-R
                     /note="Human growth hormone terminator, reverse primer"
     repeat_region   3704..3844
                     /label=AAV2 ITR
                     /note="inverted terminal repeat of adeno-associated virus
                     serotype 2"
     repeat_region   3704..3833
                     /label=AAV2 ITR
     rep_origin      3919..4374
                     /direction=RIGHT
                     /label=f1 ori
                     /note="f1 bacteriophage origin of replication; arrow
                     indicates direction of (+) strand synthesis"
     primer_bind     complement(4006..4025)
                     /label=F1ori-R
                     /note="F1 origin, reverse primer"
     primer_bind     4216..4237
                     /label=F1ori-F
                     /note="F1 origin, forward primer"
     primer_bind     complement(4391..4410)
                     /label=pRS-marker
                     /note="pRS vectors, use to sequence yeast selectable
                     marker"
     primer_bind     4510..4532
                     /label=pGEX 3'
                     /note="pGEX vectors, reverse primer"
     primer_bind     complement(4570..4588)
                     /label=pBRforEco
                     /note="pBR322 vectors, upsteam of EcoRI site, forward
                     primer"
     promoter        4656..4760
                     /gene="bla"
                     /label=AmpR promoter
     CDS             4761..5621
                     /codon_start=1
                     /gene="bla"
                     /product="beta-lactamase"
                     /label=AmpR
                     /note="confers resistance to ampicillin, carbenicillin, and
                     related antibiotics"
                     /translation="MSIQHFRVALIPFFAAFCLPVFAHPETLVKVKDAEDQLGARVGYI
                     ELDLNSGKILESFRPEERFPMMSTFKVLLCGAVLSRIDAGQEQLGRRIHYSQNDLVEYS
                     PVTEKHLTDGMTVRELCSAAITMSDNTAANLLLTTIGGPKELTAFLHNMGDHVTRLDRW
                     EPELNEAIPNDERDTTMPVAMATTLRKLLTGELLTLASRQQLIDWMEADKVAGPLLRSA
                     LPAGWFIADKSGAGERGSRGIIAALGPDGKPSRIVVIYTTGSQATMDERNRQIAEIGAS
                     LIKHW"
     primer_bind     complement(4979..4998)
                     /label=Amp-R
                     /note="Ampicillin resistance gene, reverse primer"
     rep_origin      5792..6380
                     /direction=RIGHT
                     /label=ori
                     /note="high-copy-number ColE1/pMB1/pBR322/pUC origin of
                     replication"
     primer_bind     6281..6300
                     /label=pBR322ori-F
                     /note="pBR322 origin, forward primer"
ORIGIN
        1 cctgcaggca gctgcgcgct cgctcgctca ctgaggccgc ccgggcgtcg ggcgaccttt
       61 ggtcgcccgg cctcagtgag cgagcgagcg cgcagagagg gagtggccaa ctccatcact
      121 aggggttcct gcggccgcac gcgttggccg gctctcgatg gtaattatct aacaaaatcg
      181 acgacggtaa ttatctctaa aagtgtgttt cggtaattat cttgatgctt accgaacggt
      241 aattatctgg gatctacagt tgcggtaatt atctgtagag gagtggggcg gtaattatct
      301 tcaaccgaac agcatggtaa ttatctcatt cttcggattt gggtaattat ctcggaattt
      361 ataggtgggt aattatcttt agaatttgct cacggtaatt atctaatgat cagcaagccg
      421 gtaattatct tgctcctcat gaggtggtaa ttatctagca ggatttacaa tggtaattat
      481 ctgctgtgtg gacatctggt aattatctct gtcataagga cctggtaatt atcttgaccg
      541 tacggcgggg gtaattatct acagtattat gaaacggtaa ttatcttcgt ggcattcggg
      601 gggtaattat ctgccgtggg actcagaggt aattatctat atgtgttgaa actggtaatt
      661 atctgctcga gatctgcgat ctgcatctca attagtcagc aaccatagtc ccgcccctaa
      721 ctccgcccat cccgccccta actccgccca gttccgccca ttctccgccc catcgctgac
      781 taattttttt tatttatgca gaggccgagg ccgcctcggc ctctgagcta ttccagaagt
      841 agtgaggagg cttttttgga ggcctaggct tttgcaaagg atccgccacc atggattatg
      901 gaggcgccct gagtgccgtt gggcgcgagc tgctatttgt aacgaaccca gtagtcgtca
      961 atggctctgt acttgtgcct gaggaccagt gttactgcgc gggctggatt gagtcgcgtg
     1021 gcacaaacgg tgcccaaacg gcgtcgaacg tgctgcaatg gcttgctgct ggcttctcca
     1081 tcctactgct tatgttttac gcctaccaaa catggaagtc aacctgcggc tgggaggaga
     1141 tctatgtgtg cgctatcgag atggtcaagg tgattctcga gttcttcttc gagtttaaga
     1201 acccgtccat gctgtatcta gccacaggcc accgcgtcca gtggttgcgt tacgccgagt
     1261 ggcttctcac ctgcccggtc atttgcattc acctgtcaaa cctgacgggc ttgtccaacg
     1321 actacagcag gcgcaccatg ggtctgcttg tgtctgatat tggcacaatt gtgtggggcg
     1381 ccacttccgc catggccacc ggatacgtca aggtcatctt cttctgcctg ggtctgtgtt
     1441 atggtgctaa cacgttcttt cacgctgcca aggcctacat cgagggttac cacaccgtgc
     1501 cgaagggccg gtgtcgccag gtggtgactg gcatggcttg gctcttcttc gtatcatggg
     1561 gtatgttccc catcctgttc atcctcggcc ccgagggctt cggcgtcctg agcgtgtacg
     1621 gctccaccgt cggccacacc atcattgacc tgatgtcgaa gaactgctgg ggtctgctcg
     1681 gccactacct gcgcgtgctg atccacgagc atatcctcat ccacggcgac attcgcaaga
     1741 ccaccaaatt gaacattggt ggcactgaga ttgaggtcga gacgctggtg gaggacgagg
     1801 ccgaggctgg cgcggtaccc atggtgagca agggcgagga gctgttcacc ggggtggtgc
     1861 ccatcctggt cgagctggac ggcgacgtaa acggccacaa gttcagcgtg tccggcgagg
     1921 gcgagggcga tgccacctac ggcaagctga ccctgaagtt catctgcacc accggcaagc
     1981 tgcccgtgcc ctggcccacc ctcgtgacca ccctgaccta cggcgtgcag tgcttcagcc
     2041 gctaccccga ccacatgaag cagcacgact tcttcaagtc cgccatgccc gaaggctacg
     2101 tccaggagcg caccatcttc ttcaaggacg acggcaacta caagacccgc gccgaggtga
     2161 agttcgaggg cgacaccctg gtgaaccgca tcgagctgaa gggcatcgac ttcaaggagg
     2221 acggcaacat cctggggcac aagctggagt acaactacaa cagccacaac gtctatatca
     2281 tggccgacaa gcagaagaac ggcatcaagg tgaacttcaa gatccgccac aacatcgagg
     2341 acggcagcgt gcagctcgcc gaccactacc agcagaacac ccccatcggc gacggccccg
     2401 tgctgctgcc cgacaaccac tacctgagca cccagtccgc cctgagcaaa gaccccaacg
     2461 agaagcgcga tcacatggtc ctgctggagt tcgtgaccgc cgccgggatc actctcggca
     2521 tggacgagct gtacaagtga taagaattcg atatcaagct tatcgataat caacctctgg
     2581 attacaaaat ttgtgaaaga ttgactggta ttcttaacta tgttgctcct tttacgctat
     2641 gtggatacgc tgctttaatg cctttgtatc atgctattgc ttcccgtatg gctttcattt
     2701 tctcctcctt gtataaatcc tggttgctgt ctctttatga ggagttgtgg cccgttgtca
     2761 ggcaacgtgg cgtggtgtgc actgtgtttg ctgacgcaac ccccactggt tggggcattg
     2821 ccaccacctg tcagctcctt tccgggactt tcgctttccc cctccctatt gccacggcgg
     2881 aactcatcgc cgcctgcctt gcccgctgct ggacaggggc tcggctgttg ggcactgaca
     2941 attccgtggt gttgtcgggg aaatcatcgt cctttccttg gctgctcgcc tatgttgcca
     3001 cctggattct gcgcgggacg tccttctgct acgtcccttc ggccctcaat ccagcggacc
     3061 ttccttcccg cggcctgctg ccggctctgc ggcctcttcc gcgtcttcgc cttcgccctc
     3121 agacgagtcg gatctccctt tgggccgcct ccccgcatcg ataccgagcg ctgctcgaga
     3181 gatctacggg tggcatccct gtgacccctc cccagtgcct ctcctggccc tggaagttgc
     3241 cactccagtg cccaccagcc ttgtcctaat aaaattaagt tgcatcattt tgtctgacta
     3301 ggtgtccttc tataatatta tggggtggag gggggtggta tggagcaagg ggcaagttgg
     3361 gaagacaacc tgtagggcct gcggggtcta ttgggaacca agctggagtg cagtggcaca
     3421 atcttggctc actgcaatct ccgcctcctg ggttcaagcg attctcctgc ctcagcctcc
     3481 cgagttgttg ggattccagg catgcatgac caggctcagc taatttttgt ttttttggta
     3541 gagacggggt ttcaccatat tggccaggct ggtctccaac tcctaatctc aggtgatcta
     3601 cccaccttgg cctcccaaat tgctgggatt acaggcgtga accactgctc ccttccctgt
     3661 ccttctgatt ttgtaggtaa ccacgtgcgg accgagcggc cgcaggaacc cctagtgatg
     3721 gagttggcca ctccctctct gcgcgctcgc tcgctcactg aggccgggcg accaaaggtc
     3781 gcccgacgcc cgggctttgc ccgggcggcc tcagtgagcg agcgagcgcg cagctgcctg
     3841 caggggcgcc tgatgcggta ttttctcctt acgcatctgt gcggtatttc acaccgcata
     3901 nnnnnnnnnn nnnnnnnnnn nnnnnnnnnn nnnnnnnnnn nnnnnnnnnn nnnnnnnnnn
     3961 nnnnnnnnnn nnnnnnnnnn nnnnnnnnnn nnnnnnnnnn nnnnnnnnnn nnnnnnnnnn
     4021 nnnnnnnnnn nnnnnnnnnn nncnnnnnnn nnnnnnnnnn nnnnnnnnnn nnnnnnnnnn
     4081 nnnnnnnnnn nnnnnnnnnn nnnnnnnnnn nnnnnnnnnn nnnnnnnnnn nnnnnnnnnn
     4141 nnnnnnnnnn nnnnnnnnnn nnnnnnnnnn nnnnnnnnnn nnnncctttg acgttggagt
     4201 ccacgttctt taatagtgga ctcttgttcc aaactggaac aacactcaac cctatctcgg
     4261 gctattcttt tgatttataa gggattttgc cgatttcggc ctattggtta aaaaatgagc
     4321 tgatttaaca aaaatttaac gcgaatttta acaaaatatt aacgtttaca attttatggt
     4381 gcactctcag tacaatctgc tctgatgccg catagttaag ccagccccga cacccgccaa
     4441 cacccgctga cgcgccctga cgggcttgtc tgctcccggc atccgcttac agacaagctg
     4501 tgaccgtctc cgggagctgc atgtgtcaga ggttttcacc gtcatcaccg aaacgcgcga
     4561 gacgaaaggg cctcgtgata cgcctatttt tataggttaa tgtcatgata ataatggttt
     4621 cttagacgtc aggtggcact tttcggggaa atgtgcgcgg aacccctatt tgtttatttt
     4681 tctaaataca ttcaaatatg tatccgctca tgagacaata accctgataa atgcttcaat
     4741 aatattgaaa aaggaagagt atgagtattc aacatttccg tgtcgccctt attccctttt
     4801 ttgcggcatt ttgccttcct gtttttgctc acccagaaac gctggtgaaa gtaaaagatg
     4861 ctgaagatca gttgggtgca cgagtgggtt acatcgaact ggatctcaac agcggtaaga
     4921 tccttgagag ttttcgcccc gaagaacgtt ttccaatgat gagcactttt aaagttctgc
     4981 tatgtggcgc ggtattatcc cgtattgacg ccgggcaaga gcaactcggt cgccgcatac
     5041 actattctca gaatgacttg gttgagtact caccagtcac agaaaagcat cttacggatg
     5101 gcatgacagt aagagaatta tgcagtgctg ccataaccat gagtgataac actgcggcca
     5161 acttacttct gacaacgatc ggaggaccga aggagctaac cgcttttttg cacaacatgg
     5221 gggatcatgt aactcgcctt gatcgttggg aaccggagct gaatgaagcc ataccaaacg
     5281 acgagcgtga caccacgatg cctgtagcaa tggcaacaac gttgcgcaaa ctattaactg
     5341 gcgaactact tactctagct tcccggcaac aattaataga ctggatggag gcggataaag
     5401 ttgcaggacc acttctgcgc tcggcccttc cggctggctg gtttattgct gataaatctg
     5461 gagccggtga gcgtgggtct cgcggtatca ttgcagcact ggggccagat ggtaagccct
     5521 cccgtatcgt agttatctac acgacgggga gtcaggcaac tatggatgaa cgaaatagac
     5581 agatcgctga gataggtgcc tcactgatta agcattggta actgtcagac caagtttact
     5641 catatatact ttagattgat ttaaaacttc atttttaatt taaaaggatc taggtgaaga
     5701 tcctttttga taatctcatg accaaaatcc cttaacgtga gttttcgttc cactgagcgt
     5761 cagaccccgt agaaaagatc aaaggatctt cttgagatcc tttttttctg cgcgtaatct
     5821 gctgcttgca aacaaaaaaa ccaccgctac cagcggtggt ttgtttgccg gatcaagagc
     5881 taccaactct ttttccgaag gtaactggct tcagcagagc gcagatacca aatactgtcc
     5941 ttctagtgta gccgtagtta ggccaccact tcaagaactc tgtagcaccg cctacatacc
     6001 tcgctctgct aatcctgtta ccagtggctg ctgccagtgg cgataagtcg tgtcttaccg
     6061 ggttggactc aagacgatag ttaccggata aggcgcagcg gtcgggctga acggggggtt
     6121 cgtgcacaca gcccagcttg gagcgaacga cctacaccga actgagatac ctacagcgtg
     6181 agctatgaga aagcgccacg cttcccgaag ggagaaaggc ggacaggtat ccggtaagcg
     6241 gcagggtcgg aacaggagag cgcacgaggg agcttccagg gggaaacgcc tggtatcttt
     6301 atagtcctgt cgggtttcgc cacctctgac ttgagcgtcg atttttgtga tgctcgtcag
     6361 gggggcggag cctatggaaa aacgccagca acgcggcctt tttacggttc ctggcctttt
     6421 gctggccttt tgctcacatg t
//
