Features (pLannotate 1.2.2; 16 found; start..end, strand, type, name):
    323..350     +  repeat_region  AAV2 ITR (fragment): inverted terminal repeat of adeno-associated virus serotype 2 inverted
    379..406     +  repeat_region  AAV2 ITR (fragment): inverted terminal repeat of adeno-associated virus serotype 2 inverted
    993..1189    +  promoter       SV40 promoter: SV40 early promoter
   1202..2127    +  CDS            ChR2 (fragment): N-terminal fragment of channelrhodopsin-2 from the alga Chlamydomonas reinhardtii (Nagel et al., 2003) blue light-activated cation channel
   2132..2848    +  CDS            EGFP: EGFP is a basic (constitutively fluorescent) green fluorescent protein published in 1996, derived from Aequorea victoria. It is reported to be a rapidly-maturing weak dimer with moderate acid sensitivity.
   2855..2879    +  misc_feature   MCS (fragment): pBluescript multiple cloning site
   2879..3467    +  misc_feature   WPRE: woodchuck hepatitis virus posttranscriptional regulatory element
   3499..3975    +  polyA_signal   hGH poly(A) signal: human growth hormone polyadenylation signal
   4015..4155    +  repeat_region  AAV2 ITR: inverted terminal repeat of adeno-associated virus serotype 2 inverted
   4160..4211    -  misc_feature   bom (fragment): basis of mobility region from pBR322
   4230..4685    +  rep_origin     f1 ori (sequence partly withheld): f1 bacteriophage origin of replication; arrow indicates direction of (+) strand synthesis
   4686..4735    -  misc_feature   bom (fragment): basis of mobility region from pBR322
   4837..4872    -  CDS            rop (fragment): Rop protein, which maintains plasmids at low copy number; rop
   4967..5071    +  promoter       AmpR promoter: bla
   5072..5932    +  CDS            AmpR: β-lactamase; bla; confers resistance to ampicillin, carbenicillin, and related antibiotics
   6103..250     +  rep_origin     ori (across the origin): high-copy-number ColE1/pMB1/pBR322/pUC origin of replication
>Addgene plasmid #125953 | 108_pAAV-ProC18-CatCh-GFP-WPRE | addgene full sequence | sequence record 256929 | Addgene NGS Result
GCCCAGCTTGGAGCGAACGACCTACACCGAACTGAGATACCTACAGCGTGAGCTATGAGAAAGCGCCACG
CTTCCCGAAGGGAGAAAGGCGGACAGGTATCCGGTAAGCGGCAGGGTCGGAACAGGAGAGCGCACGAGGG
AGCTTCCAGGGGGAAACGCCTGGTATCTTTATAGTCCTGTCGGGTTTCGCCACCTCTGACTTGAGCGTCG
ATTTTTGTGATGCTCGTCAGGGGGGCGGAGCCTATGGAAAAACGCCAGCAACGCGGCCTTTTTACGGTTC
CTGGCCTTTTGCTGGCCTTTTGCTCACATGTCCTGCAGGCAGCTGCGCGCTCGCTCGCTCACTGAGGCCG
CCCGGGCGTCGGGCGACCTTTGGTCGCCCGGCCTCAGTGAGCGAGCGAGCGCGCAGAGAGGGAGTGGCCA
ACTCCATCACTAGGGGTTCCTGCGGCCGCACGCGTTGGCCGGCTCTCGATGGTAATTATCTAACAAAATC
GACGACGGTAATTATCTCTAAAAGTGTGTTTCGGTAATTATCTTGATGCTTACCGAACGGTAATTATCTG
GGATCTACAGTTGCGGTAATTATCTGTAGAGGAGTGGGGCGGTAATTATCTTCAACCGAACAGCATGGTA
ATTATCTCATTCTTCGGATTTGGGTAATTATCTCGGAATTTATAGGTGGGTAATTATCTTTAGAATTTGC
TCACGGTAATTATCTAATGATCAGCAAGCCGGTAATTATCTTGCTCCTCATGAGGTGGTAATTATCTAGC
AGGATTTACAATGGTAATTATCTGCTGTGTGGACATCTGGTAATTATCTCTGTCATAAGGACCTGGTAAT
TATCTTGACCGTACGGCGGGGGTAATTATCTACAGTATTATGAAACGGTAATTATCTTCGTGGCATTCGG
GGGGTAATTATCTGCCGTGGGACTCAGAGGTAATTATCTATATGTGTTGAAACTGGTAATTATCTGCTCG
AGATCTGCGATCTGCATCTCAATTAGTCAGCAACCATAGTCCCGCCCCTAACTCCGCCCATCCCGCCCCT
AACTCCGCCCAGTTCCGCCCATTCTCCGCCCCATCGCTGACTAATTTTTTTTATTTATGCAGAGGCCGAG
GCCGCCTCGGCCTCTGAGCTATTCCAGAAGTAGTGAGGAGGCTTTTTTGGAGGCCTAGGCTTTTGCAAAG
GATCCGCCACCATGGATTATGGAGGCGCCCTGAGTGCCGTTGGGCGCGAGCTGCTATTTGTAACGAACCC
AGTAGTCGTCAATGGCTCTGTACTTGTGCCTGAGGACCAGTGTTACTGCGCGGGCTGGATTGAGTCGCGT
GGCACAAACGGTGCCCAAACGGCGTCGAACGTGCTGCAATGGCTTGCTGCTGGCTTCTCCATCCTACTGC
TTATGTTTTACGCCTACCAAACATGGAAGTCAACCTGCGGCTGGGAGGAGATCTATGTGTGCGCTATCGA
GATGGTCAAGGTGATTCTCGAGTTCTTCTTCGAGTTTAAGAACCCGTCCATGCTGTATCTAGCCACAGGC
CACCGCGTCCAGTGGTTGCGTTACGCCGAGTGGCTTCTCACCTGCCCGGTCATTTGCATTCACCTGTCAA
ACCTGACGGGCTTGTCCAACGACTACAGCAGGCGCACCATGGGTCTGCTTGTGTCTGATATTGGCACAAT
TGTGTGGGGCGCCACTTCCGCCATGGCCACCGGATACGTCAAGGTCATCTTCTTCTGCCTGGGTCTGTGT
TATGGTGCTAACACGTTCTTTCACGCTGCCAAGGCCTACATCGAGGGTTACCACACCGTGCCGAAGGGCC
GGTGTCGCCAGGTGGTGACTGGCATGGCTTGGCTCTTCTTCGTATCATGGGGTATGTTCCCCATCCTGTT
CATCCTCGGCCCCGAGGGCTTCGGCGTCCTGAGCGTGTACGGCTCCACCGTCGGCCACACCATCATTGAC
CTGATGTCGAAGAACTGCTGGGGTCTGCTCGGCCACTACCTGCGCGTGCTGATCCACGAGCATATCCTCA
TCCACGGCGACATTCGCAAGACCACCAAATTGAACATTGGTGGCACTGAGATTGAGGTCGAGACGCTGGT
GGAGGACGAGGCCGAGGCTGGCGCGGTACCCATGGTGAGCAAGGGCGAGGAGCTGTTCACCGGGGTGGTG
CCCATCCTGGTCGAGCTGGACGGCGACGTAAACGGCCACAAGTTCAGCGTGTCCGGCGAGGGCGAGGGCG
ATGCCACCTACGGCAAGCTGACCCTGAAGTTCATCTGCACCACCGGCAAGCTGCCCGTGCCCTGGCCCAC
CCTCGTGACCACCCTGACCTACGGCGTGCAGTGCTTCAGCCGCTACCCCGACCACATGAAGCAGCACGAC
TTCTTCAAGTCCGCCATGCCCGAAGGCTACGTCCAGGAGCGCACCATCTTCTTCAAGGACGACGGCAACT
ACAAGACCCGCGCCGAGGTGAAGTTCGAGGGCGACACCCTGGTGAACCGCATCGAGCTGAAGGGCATCGA
CTTCAAGGAGGACGGCAACATCCTGGGGCACAAGCTGGAGTACAACTACAACAGCCACAACGTCTATATC
ATGGCCGACAAGCAGAAGAACGGCATCAAGGTGAACTTCAAGATCCGCCACAACATCGAGGACGGCAGCG
TGCAGCTCGCCGACCACTACCAGCAGAACACCCCCATCGGCGACGGCCCCGTGCTGCTGCCCGACAACCA
CTACCTGAGCACCCAGTCCGCCCTGAGCAAAGACCCCAACGAGAAGCGCGATCACATGGTCCTGCTGGAG
TTCGTGACCGCCGCCGGGATCACTCTCGGCATGGACGAGCTGTACAAGTGATAAGAATTCGATATCAAGC
TTATCGATAATCAACCTCTGGATTACAAAATTTGTGAAAGATTGACTGGTATTCTTAACTATGTTGCTCC
TTTTACGCTATGTGGATACGCTGCTTTAATGCCTTTGTATCATGCTATTGCTTCCCGTATGGCTTTCATT
TTCTCCTCCTTGTATAAATCCTGGTTGCTGTCTCTTTATGAGGAGTTGTGGCCCGTTGTCAGGCAACGTG
GCGTGGTGTGCACTGTGTTTGCTGACGCAACCCCCACTGGTTGGGGCATTGCCACCACCTGTCAGCTCCT
TTCCGGGACTTTCGCTTTCCCCCTCCCTATTGCCACGGCGGAACTCATCGCCGCCTGCCTTGCCCGCTGC
TGGACAGGGGCTCGGCTGTTGGGCACTGACAATTCCGTGGTGTTGTCGGGGAAATCATCGTCCTTTCCTT
GGCTGCTCGCCTATGTTGCCACCTGGATTCTGCGCGGGACGTCCTTCTGCTACGTCCCTTCGGCCCTCAA
TCCAGCGGACCTTCCTTCCCGCGGCCTGCTGCCGGCTCTGCGGCCTCTTCCGCGTCTTCGCCTTCGCCCT
CAGACGAGTCGGATCTCCCTTTGGGCCGCCTCCCCGCATCGATACCGAGCGCTGCTCGAGAGATCTACGG
GTGGCATCCCTGTGACCCCTCCCCAGTGCCTCTCCTGGCCCTGGAAGTTGCCACTCCAGTGCCCACCAGC
CTTGTCCTAATAAAATTAAGTTGCATCATTTTGTCTGACTAGGTGTCCTTCTATAATATTATGGGGTGGA
GGGGGGTGGTATGGAGCAAGGGGCAAGTTGGGAAGACAACCTGTAGGGCCTGCGGGGTCTATTGGGAACC
AAGCTGGAGTGCAGTGGCACAATCTTGGCTCACTGCAATCTCCGCCTCCTGGGTTCAAGCGATTCTCCTG
CCTCAGCCTCCCGAGTTGTTGGGATTCCAGGCATGCATGACCAGGCTCAGCTAATTTTTGTTTTTTTGGT
AGAGACGGGGTTTCACCATATTGGCCAGGCTGGTCTCCAACTCCTAATCTCAGGTGATCTACCCACCTTG
GCCTCCCAAATTGCTGGGATTACAGGCGTGAACCACTGCTCCCTTCCCTGTCCTTCTGATTTTGTAGGTA
ACCACGTGCGGACCGAGCGGCCGCAGGAACCCCTAGTGATGGAGTTGGCCACTCCCTCTCTGCGCGCTCG
CTCGCTCACTGAGGCCGGGCGACCAAAGGTCGCCCGACGCCCGGGCTTTGCCCGGGCGGCCTCAGTGAGC
GAGCGAGCGCGCAGCTGCCTGCAGGGGCGCCTGATGCGGTATTTTCTCCTTACGCATCTGTGCGGTATTT
CACACCGCATA
[95 nt withheld, positions 4212-4306]
T
[46 nt withheld, positions 4308-4353]
C
[141 nt withheld, positions 4355-4495]
CCTTTGACGTTGGAGTCCACGTTCTTTAATAGTGGACTCTTGTTCCAAACTGGAACAACACTCAACTCTA
TCTCGGGCTATTCTTTTGATTTATAAGGGATTTTGCCGATTTCGGTCTATTGGTTAAAAAATGAGCTGAT
TTAACAAAAATTTAACGCGAATTTTAACAAAATATTAACGTTTACAATTTTATGGTGCACTCTCAGTACA
ATCTGCTCTGATGCCGCATAGTTAAGCCAGCCCCGACACCCGCCAACACCCGCTGACGCGCCCTGACGGG
CTTGTCTGCTCCCGGCATCCGCTTACAGACAAGCTGTGACCGTCTCCGGGAGCTGCATGTGTCAGAGGTT
TTCACCGTCATCACCGAAACGCGCGAGACGAAAGGGCCTCGTGATACGCCTATTTTTATAGGTTAATGTC
ATGATAATAATGGTTTCTTAGACGTCAGGTGGCACTTTTCGGGGAAATGTGCGCGGAACCCCTATTTGTT
TATTTTTCTAAATACATTCAAATATGTATCCGCTCATGAGACAATAACCCTGATAAATGCTTCAATAATA
TTGAAAAAGGAAGAGTATGAGTATTCAACATTTCCGTGTCGCCCTTATTCCCTTTTTTGCGGCATTTTGC
CTTCCTGTTTTTGCTCACCCAGAAACGCTGGTGAAAGTAAAAGATGCTGAAGATCAGTTGGGTGCACGAG
TGGGTTACATCGAACTGGATCTCAACAGCGGTAAGATCCTTGAGAGTTTTCGCCCCGAAGAACGTTTTCC
AATGATGAGCACTTTTAAAGTTCTGCTATGTGGCGCGGTATTATCCCGTATTGACGCCGGGCAAGAGCAA
CTCGGTCGCCGCATACACTATTCTCAGAATGACTTGGTTGAGTACTCACCAGTCACAGAAAAGCATCTTA
CGGATGGCATGACAGTAAGAGAATTATGCAGTGCTGCCATAACCATGAGTGATAACACTGCGGCCAACTT
ACTTCTGACAACGATCGGAGGACCGAAGGAGCTAACCGCTTTTTTGCACAACATGGGGGATCATGTAACT
CGCCTTGATCGTTGGGAACCGGAGCTGAATGAAGCCATACCAAACGACGAGCGTGACACCACGATGCCTG
TAGCAATGGCAACAACGTTGCGCAAACTATTAACTGGCGAACTACTTACTCTAGCTTCCCGGCAACAATT
AATAGACTGGATGGAGGCGGATAAAGTTGCAGGACCACTTCTGCGCTCGGCCCTTCCGGCTGGCTGGTTT
ATTGCTGATAAATCTGGAGCCGGTGAGCGTGGGTCTCGCGGTATCATTGCAGCACTGGGGCCAGATGGTA
AGCCCTCCCGTATCGTAGTTATCTACACGACGGGGAGTCAGGCAACTATGGATGAACGAAATAGACAGAT
CGCTGAGATAGGTGCCTCACTGATTAAGCATTGGTAACTGTCAGACCAAGTTTACTCATATATACTTTAG
ATTGATTTAAAACTTCATTTTTAATTTAAAAGGATCTAGGTGAAGATCCTTTTTGATAATCTCATGACCA
AAATCCCTTAACGTGAGTTTTCGTTCCACTGAGCGTCAGACCCCGTAGAAAAGATCAAAGGATCTTCTTG
AGATCCTTTTTTTCTGCGCGTAATCTGCTGCTTGCAAACAAAAAAACCACCGCTACCAGCGGTGGTTTGT
TTGCCGGATCAAGAGCTACCAACTCTTTTTCCGAAGGTAACTGGCTTCAGCAGAGCGCAGATACCAAATA
CTGTTCTTCTAGTGTAGCCGTAGTTAGGCCACCACTTCAAGAACTCTGTAGCACCGCCTACATACCTCGC
TCTGCTAATCCTGTTACCAGTGGCTGCTGCCAGTGGCGATAAGTCGTGTCTTACCGGGTTGGACTCAAGA
CGATAGTTACCGGATAAGGCGCAGCGGTCGGGCTGAACGGGGGGTTCGTGCACACA
